>Addgene plasmid #34179 | KHBD00017 | depositor partial sequence | sequence record 40746 | KHBD00017 sequence 567 bps
ATGAGCTACTACTACTCGTCTGCCTCCGAGGAGGATGGCAGTTCCCAGTACCTGGGCAGTCCCAACTACA
ACTTGACCCAGTTGCCGCCAGTTTCTGGCCAGGATTACGGACAGGGGGCTTTCTTATCGCCGGAATGGCA
ATTCTTGGATGCCGCAGGCGGAACTCAAACGGAACTAGGACCCATCATGGAGGCGCAAGGACAGCACACC
CAGCCGCAGACCAAACGGCGGAGTAACAGCTTCACAGGATCGGACGGTAGGAAGAGCAGTCCAGAGCAGA
CCAATCTCAGTCCCACGGTCCAGAAAAGGAGACGACAGGCTGCCAATGCGCGGGAAAGGAAGCGGATGAA
TGGATTGAATGCGGCTTTCGAGCGCCTAAGGGAAGTGGTGCCCGCTCCATCCATTGACCAGAAATTGTCC
AAGTTCGAGACTCTCCAGATGGCGCAGTCCTACATCCTGGCGCTGTGCGATCTCCTCAACAACGGGGACG
TGGAAGTGGATGCCGCTGCATACACCATCTTCGGCGACAGCGATAGTGGATTTGGATTGAGCGGAGGATC
CTTGTCA
