>Addgene plasmid #34179 | KHBD00017 | addgene partial sequence | sequence record 41648 | M13-Rev 5'-CAGGAAACAGCTATGACC-3'
TGGAGGCAAATAATGATTTTATTTTGACTGATAGTGACCTGTTCGTTGCAACAAATTGATAAGCAATGCT
TTCTTATAATGCCAACTTTGTACAAGAAAGTTGGCAATGACAAGGATCCTCCGCTCAATCCAAATCCACT
ATCGCTGTCGCCGAAGATGGTGTATGCAGCGGCATCCACTTCCACGTCCCCGTTGTTGAGGAGATCGCAC
AGCGCCAGGATGTAGGACTGCGCCATCTGGAGAGTCTCGAACTTGGACAATTTCTGGTCAATGGATGGAG
CGGGCACCACTTCCCTTAGGCGCTCGAAAGCCGCATTCAATCCATTCATCCGCTTCCTTTCCCGCGCATT
GGCAGCCTGTCGTCTCCTTTTCTGGACCGTGGGACTGAGATTGGTCTGCTCTGGACTGCTCTTCCTACCG
TCCGATCCTGTGAAGCTGTTACTCCGCCGTTTGGTCTGCGGCTGGGTGTGCTGTCCTTGCGCCTCCATGA
TGGGTCCTAGTTCCGTTTGAGTTCCGCCTGCGGCATCCAAGAATTGCCATTCCGGCGATAAGAAAGCCCC
CTGTCCGTAATCCTGGCCAGAAACTGGCGGCAACTGGGTCAAGTTGTAGTTGGGACTGCCCAGGTACTGG
GAACTGCCATCCTCCTCGGAGGCAGACGAGTAGTAGTAGCTCATGGTGCCAACTTTTTTGNACAAAGTTG
GCATT
