[The description below was written by a language model from this plasmid's Addgene catalogue record.]
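Description:
KHBD00017 is a Gateway entry-type clone built in the pDONR221 donor vector backbone (Invitrogen), carrying the open reading frame of the Drosophila melanogaster gene CG7760, also known as cato (cousin of atonal), whose alias bHLHa12 marks it as a basic helix-loop-helix family transcription factor. The insert is recorded as 567 bp in a backbone of about 2.5 kb once the donor cassette has been replaced. The plasmid is maintained in E. coli as a high-copy plasmid under kanamycin selection. No feature table is supplied with the record, so the origin of replication and the exact recombination sites are not itemised. In general, a BP recombination into pDONR221 leaves the insert flanked by attL sites, and the listed M13 forward and reverse primer sites on either side allow the insert to be sequence-verified.

The construct has no stated promoter, tag or reporter, which is consistent with its role as a shuttle clone rather than an expression vector: the ORF is meant to be transferred by Gateway LR recombination into destination vectors that supply those elements. The depositor notes that ORFs in this collection were cloned open-ended, without a stop codon, so the coding sequence can be read through into a C-terminal fusion partner provided by the destination vector, and any untagged use would rely on a downstream vector-encoded stop. The clone belongs to a collection of fly ORFs associated with work on automated protein–DNA interaction screening of Drosophila regulatory elements, where such clones serve as the source of coding sequences for interaction assays.
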