Addgene plasmid #34179: KHBD00017
Depositing lab: Bart Deplancke. Depositing organization: Swiss Federal Institute of Technology (EPFL). Publication: Automated protein-DNA interaction screening of Drosophila regulatory elements. Korneel Hens, Jean-Daniel Feuz, Alina Isakova, Antonina Lagovitina, Andreas Massouras, Julien Bryois, Patrick Callaerts, Susan E. Celniker, Bart Deplancke. Nat Methods. 2011 Oct 30;8(12):1065-70. 10.1038/nmeth.1763 PubMed 22037703.
Backbone
  Vector backbone: pDONR221
  Backbone manufacturer: Invitrogen
  Backbone size w/o insert (bp): 2536
  Vector type: Gateway Donor Vector
Growth in bacteria
  Bacterial resistance: Kanamycin, 50 μg/mL
  Growth temperature: 37°C
  Growth strain: DH5alpha
  Copy number: High Copy
Gene/Insert
  Gene/Insert name: CG7760 (alt names: FBgn0024249; cato; cousin of atonal)
  Species: D. melanogaster (fly)
  Insert size (bp): 567
  Entrez Gene: cato (a.k.a. Dmel_CG7760, CG7760, Cato, DATH-B, Dmel\CG7760, bHLHa12)
  Cloning method: Gateway Cloning
  Sequencing primers: 5′ M13F; 3′ M13R
Terms and licenses: Academic/Nonprofit Terms; Industry Terms: Not Available to Industry
Depositor comments: Please note that the ORFs in this collection were cloned open-ended (without a stop codon).
How to cite: KHBD00017 was a gift from Bart Deplancke (Addgene plasmid # 34179 ; http://n2t.net/addgene:34179 ; RRID:Addgene_34179)
